>Addgene plasmid #166603 | pAAV-TRE-DIO-eGFP-2A-TetanusToxin | addgene full sequence | sequence record 333909 | Addgene NGS Result
CTTCTATGGAGGTCAAAACAGCGTGGATGGCGTCTCCAGGCGATCTGACGGTTCACTAAACGAGCTCTGC
TTATATAGGTCGAGTTTACCACTCCCTATCAGTGATAGAGAAAAGTGAAAGTCGAGTTTACCACTCCCTA
TCAGTGATAGAGAAAAGTGAAAGTCGAGTTTACCACTCCCTATCAGTGATAGAGAAAAGTGAAAGTCGAG
TTTACCACTCCCTATCAGTGATAGAGAAAAGTGAAAGTCGAGTTTACCACTCCCTATCAGTGATAGAGAA
AAGTGAAAGTCGAGTTTACCACTCCCTATCAGTGATAGAGAAAAGTGAAAGTCGAGCTCGGTACCCGGGT
CGAGGTAGGCGTGTACGGTGGGAGGCCTATATAAGCAGAGCTCGTTTAGTGAACCGTCAGATCGCCTGGA
GACGCCATCCACGCTGTTTTGACCTCCATAGAAGACACCGGGACCGATCCAGCCTCCGCGGCCCCGAATT
CGAGCTCGGTACCCGGGGATCCTCTAGTCGACGTCGATAACTTCGTATAGCATACATTATACGAAGTTAT
CCGAATCGCAATAACTTCGTATAGGATACTTTATACGAAGTTATTTGGCGCGCCAAATTTAAATAACGCA
ACGTACCTTCGAGGGGGCCCTTAAGCGGTACGGTTGTACAGGTTTTCACGGATGTTGGTCGGCGGGATGA
TTTTTTTGCACAGACCGATCAGTTTGGAAACCAGACCGGAACCGTCGACGTTCCTAAAGGCGTTAGTGTT
CACCCTCATGTTCTGGCCCTTATACTCGGACTTCAGATCCTTGGACTCTATGTTAAAGCCCTCAGTATCG
TTATATATAGTATCATCCAGCAGGTTAGGTATCTTCACAGGATCGTGGTTCATGGAAAAATAGCTTAAGC
GAGTCTTTATGTTAAACTTCTTGCCCAGCTCTATCTCAGTAAAGCCATACATTATGGAGTTATACAGTAT
CTGAAACTTATCCTCGTTCACTATATACTGGCCGTTGGAATCCTTATCAAACTGATACTTCTGCTGATAG
ATCTGTTTGTAGGAGTCGATGTCGATGTTCGGGTCGTTGCAGGAGGTAACCTGGGACAGTTTGTTAGCGA
TAGCTTTGTAGTCGTTCAGGGTTTTTTCGTACAGGTCGTTTTTGATATCGATGGAGATCAGGTTAGCGTC
CTGACCACCGAAGGTGAAGAGCTCTTCAGCGGAGATCGGGTAGGTGTGCTGCATGTAGATTTCCTGTTTG
GACGGGATGATTTCGTGGGAGGAAACCTGCATGCCGTACAGACCGTGCAGAACGTGGATCAGTTCGTGCA
TCAGCAGCAGAGCCGGGTCCTGGAAGTATTTGGATTTACCGATGGTCAGGGAGGTGATGTTTTCGATAAC
GTTGTCGAAGGTCGGTACGTATTCCGGGCAGAAAGCCATCTGCATGATGGAACCGAAACCGTCACGGCAC
GGGAAGTAGTTTTTGTTGTCAACACGCAGAACGATACCACGAACTTCGTTTTTGTTCAGAACCGGACCCG
GACCGAAGATGATCAGGTTGGTCAGCATAGCGGATTTGGTGGTAGCACCGGACGGATCCTGTTCCAGCAG
GTTGAAGGAAACGGAGTTGGAGTTGGTGTCGAATTTGTCCAGCAGGGAGTAGGAGTTACCCAGGTACGGG
ATAGCGTTGATGATTTTGTCCAGCAGAGCTTCACCAGCAACGTTGTTTTTGATACGGTTGAACAGTTTAA
CCATGGTCTGCAGGAAACGGTCTTTGTCGGAGTCGGTACGCAGGTAGTTCGGGTCGTAGTATTCGGAAGC
ACCTTCGATCAGGGAGGACGGCGGGTTGAAGTCTTCCGGTTTGGTACCAAATTCGTAACGTTCCGGAACG
ATCCAGATACGGTCGGTGATTTTGAAGGCTTTGTAGTAGATGTCTAGACCTTTGCAGTACGGCGGTTCCA
TCATGATGATGGTGTCGTTGTTAACCGGGTCGGAGTAACGGAAGTTGTTGATGGTGATCGGCATGAATTC
TGGACCTGGATTGCTTTCTACATCCCCAGCCAGTTTGAGTAAATCAAAGTTAAGAGTTTGTTTGACAGGA
GCGACAATTTTGGATCCCTTGTACAGCTCGTCCATGCCGAGAGTGATCCCGGCGGCGGTCACGAACTCCA
GCAGGACCATGTGATCGCGCTTCTCGTTGGGGTCTTTGCTCAGGGCGGACTGGGTGCTCAGGTAGTGGTT
GTCGGGCAGCAGCACGGGGCCGTCGCCGATGGGGGTGTTCTGCTGGTAGTGGTCGGCGAGCTGCACGCTG
CCGTCCTCGATGTTGTGGCGGATCTTGAAGTTCACCTTGATGCCGTTCTTCTGCTTGTCGGCCATGATAT
AGACGTTGTGGCTGTTGTAGTTGTACTCCAGCTTGTGCCCCAGGATGTTGCCGTCCTCCTTGAAGTCGAT
GCCCTTCAGCTCGATGCGGTTCACCAGGGTGTCGCCCTCGAACTTCACCTCGGCGCGGGTCTTGTAGTTG
CCGTCGTCCTTGAAGAAGATGGTGCGCTCCTGGACGTAGCCTTCGGGCATGGCGGACTTGAAGAAGTCGT
GCTGCTTCATGTGGTCGGGGTAGCGGCTGAAGCACTGCACGCCGTAGGTCAGGGTGGTCACGAGGGTGGG
CCAGGGCACGGGCAGCTTGCCGGTGGTGCAGATGAACTTCAGGGTCAGCTTGCCGTAGGTGGCATCGCCC
TCGCCCTCGCCGGACACGCTGAACTTGTGGCCGTTTACGTCGCCGTCCAGCTCGACCAGGATGGGCACCA
CCCCGGTGAACAGCTCCTCGCCCTTGCTCACCATGGTGGCGCTAGCTAGTTGGCGCGCCAACCTGGCCGG
CCTTGATAACTTCGTATAATGTATGCTATACGAAGTTATCCGAATCGCAATAACTTCGTATAAAGTATCC
TATACGAAGTTATCGAAGATCATCAAGCTTATCGATAATCAACCTCTGGATTACAAAATTTGTGAAAGAT
TGACTGGTATTCTTAACTATGTTGCTCCTTTTACGCTATGTGGATACGCTGCTTTAATGCCTTTGTATCA
TGCTATTGCTTCCCGTATGGCTTTCATTTTCTCCTCCTTGTATAAATCCTGGTTGCTGTCTCTTTATGAG
GAGTTGTGGCCCGTTGTCAGGCAACGTGGCGTGGTGTGCACTGTGTTTGCTGACGCAACCCCCACTGGTT
GGGGCATTGCCACCACCTGTCAGCTCCTTTCCGGGACTTTCGCTTTCCCCCTCCCTATTGCCACGGCGGA
ACTCATCGCCGCCTGCCTTGCCCGCTGCTGGACAGGGGCTCGGCTGTTGGGCACTGACAATTCCGTGGTG
TTGTCGGGGAAATCATCGTCCTTTCCTTGGCTGCTCGCCTATGTTGCCACCTGGATTCTGCGCGGGACGT
CCTTCTGCTACGTCCCTTCGGCCCTCAATCCAGCGGACCTTCCTTCCCGCGGCCTGCTGCCGGCTCTGCG
GCCTCTTCCGCGTCTTCGCCTTCGCCCTCAGACGAGTCGGATCTCCCTTTGGGCCGCCTCCCCGCATCGA
TACCGAGCGCTGCTCGAGAGATCGATCTGCCTCGACTGTGCCTTCTAGTTGCCAGCCATCTGTTGTTTGC
CCCTCCCCCGTGCCTTCCTTGACCCTGGAAGGTGCCACTCCCACTGTCCTTTCCTAATAAAATGAGGAAA
TTGCATCGCATTGTCTGAGTAGGTGTCATTCTATTCTGGGGGGTGGGGTGGGGCAGGACAGCAAGGGGGA
GGATTGGGAAGACAATAGCAGGCATGCTGGGGACACGTGCGGACCGAGCGGCCGCAGGAACCCCTAGTGA
TGGAGTTGGCCACTCCCTCTCTGCGCGCTCGCTCGCTCACTGAGGCCGGGCGACCAAAGGTCGCCCGACG
CCCGGGCGGCCTCAGTGAGCGAGCGAGCGCGCAGCTGCCTGCAGGACATGTGAGCAAAAGGCCAGCAAAA
GGCCAGGAACCGTAAAAAGGCCGCGTTGCTGGCGTTTTTCCATAGGCTCCGCCCCCCTGACGAGCATCAC
AAAAATCGACGCTCAAGTCAGAGGTGGCGAAACCCGACAGGACTATAAAGATACCAGGCGTTTCCCCCTG
GAAGCTCCCTCGTGCGCTCTCCTGTTCCGACCCTGCCGCTTACCGGATACCTGTCCGCCTTTCTCCCTTC
GGGAAGCGTGGCGCTTTCTCATAGCTCACGCTGTAGGTATCTCAGTTCGGTGTAGGTCGTTCGCTCCAAG
CTGGGCTGTGTGCACGAACCCCCCGTTCAGCCCGACCGCTGCGCCTTATCCGGTAACTATCGTCTTGAGT
CCAACCCGGTAAGACACGACTTATCGCCACTGGCAGCAGCCACTGGTAACAGGATTAGCAGAGCGAGGTA
TGTAGGCGGTGCTACAGAGTTCTTGAAGTGGTGGCCTAACTACGGCTACACTAGAAGAACAGTATTTGGT
ATCTGCGCTCTGCTGAAGCCAGTTACCTTCGGAAAAAGAGTTGGTAGCTCTTGATCCGGCAAACAAACCA
CCGCTGGTAGCGGTGGTTTTTTTGTTTGCAAGCAGCAGATTACGCGCAGAAAAAAAGGATCTCAAGAAGA
TCCTTTGATCTTTTCTACGGGGTCTGACGCTCAGTGGAACGAAAACTCACGTTAAGGGATTTTGGTCATG
AGATTATCAAAAAGGATCTTCACCTAGATCCTTTTAAATTAAAAATGAAGTTTTAAATCAATCTAAAGTA
TATATGAGTAAACTTGGTCTGACAGTTACCAATGCTTAATCAGTGAGGCACCTATCTCAGCGATCTGTCT
ATTTCGTTCATCCATAGTTGCCTGACTCCCCGTCGTGTAGATAACTACGATACGGGAGGGCTTACCATCT
GGCCCCAGTGCTGCAATGATACCGCGAGACCCACGCTCACCGGCTCCAGATTTATCAGCAATAAACCAGC
CAGCCGGAAGGGCCGAGCGCAGAAGTGGTCCTGCAACTTTATCCGCCTCCATCCAGTCTATTAATTGTTG
CCGGGAAGCTAGAGTAAGTAGTTCGCCAGTTAATAGTTTGCGCAACGTTGTTGCCATTGCTACAGGCATC
GTGGTGTCACGCTCGTCGTTTGGTATGGCTTCATTCAGCTCCGGTTCCCAACGATCAAGGCGAGTTACAT
GATCCCCCATGTTGTGCAAAAAAGCGGTTAGCTCCTTCGGTCCTCCGATCGTTGTCAGAAGTAAGTTGGC
CGCAGTGTTATCACTCATGGTTATGGCAGCACTGCATAATTCTCTTACTGTCATGCCATCCGTAAGATGC
TTTTCTGTGACTGGTGAGTACTCAACCAAGTCATTCTGAGAATAGTGTATGCGGCGACCGAGTTGCTCTT
GCCCGGCGTCAATACGGGATAATACCGCGCCACATAGCAGAACTTTAAAAGTGCTCATCATTGGAAAACG
TTCTTCGGGGCGAAAACTCTCAAGGATCTTACCGCTGTTGAGATCCAGTTCGATGTAACCCACTCGTGCA
CCCAACTGATCTTCAGCATCTTTTACTTTCACCAGCGTTTCTGGGTGAGCAAAAACAGGAAGGCAAAATG
CCGCAAAAAAGGGAATAAGGGCGACACGGAAATGTTGAATACTCATACTCTTCCTTTTTCAATATTATTG
AAGCATTTATCAGGGTTATTGTCTCATGAGCGGATACATATTTGAATGTATTTAGAAAAATAAACAAATA
GGGGTTCCGCGCACATTTCCCCGAAAAGTGCCACCTGACGTCTAAGAAACCATTATTATCATGACATTAA
CCTATAAAAATAGGCGTATCACGAGGCCCTTTCGTCTCGCGCGTTTCGGTGATGACGGTGAAAACCTCTG
ACACATGCAGCTCCCGGAGACGGTCACAGCTTGTCTGTAAGCGGATGCCGGGAGCAGACAAGCCCGTCAG
GGCGCGTCAGCGGGTGTTGGCGGGTGTCGGGGCTGGCTTAACTATGCGGCATCAGAGCAGATTGTACTGA
GAGTGCACCATAAAATTGTAAACGTTAATATTTTGTTAAAATTCGCGTTAAATTTTTGTTAAATCAGCTC
ATTTTTTAACCAATAGACCGAAATCGGCAAAATCCCTTATAAATCAAAAGAATAGCCCGAGATAGAGT
[37 nt withheld, positions 6159-6195]
AAAGAACGTGGACTCCAACGTCAAAGG
[141 nt withheld, positions 6223-6363]
G
[46 nt withheld, positions 6365-6410]
A
[95 nt withheld, positions 6412-6506]
TATGCGGTGTGAAATACCGCACAGATGCGTAAGGAGAAAATACCGCATCAGGCGCCCCTGCAGGCAGCTG
CGCGCTCGCTCGCTCACTGAGGCCGCCCGGGCAAAGCCCGGGCGTCGGGCGACCTTTGGTCGCCCGGCCT
CAGTGAGCGAGCGAGCGCGCAGAGAGGGAGTGGCCAACTCCATCACTAGGGGTTCCTGCGGCCGCACGCG
AAACAATTCTGCAGGAATTCGGGGCCGCGGAGGCTGGATCGGTCCCGGTGT
Features (pLannotate 1.2.2; 22 found; start..end, strand, type, name):
     34..79      -  promoter       TRE3GV promoter (fragment): 3rd-generation Tet-responsive promoter that can be activated by binding of Tet-On® 3G, optimized for retroviral and lentiviral vectors
     93..336     +  protein_bind   tetracycline response element (fragment): contains seven copies of the tetracycline operator tetO tetracycline repressor TetR
    354..392     +  promoter       minimal CMV promoter: human cytomegalovirus (CMV) immediate early promoter
    486..517     +  misc_feature   MCS (fragment): pUC18/19 multiple cloning site
    527..560     +  protein_bind   loxP: Cre-mediated recombination occurs in the 8-bp core sequence (GCATACAT). Cre recombinase
    571..604     +  protein_bind   lox2272: Cre-mediated recombination occurs in the 8-bp core sequence (GGATACTT). lox2272 sites are compatible with each other, but incompatible with loxP or loxN sites (Lee and Saito, 1988). Cre recombinase
    654..2024    -  CDS            tetX (fragment): TETX_CLOTE - Experimental evidence at protein level: Swiss-Prot protein existence level 1. Tetanus toxin acts by inhibiting neurotransmitter release. It binds to peripheral neuronal synapses, is internalized and moves by retrograde transport up the axon into the spinal cord where it can move between postsynaptic and presynaptic neurons. It inhibits neurotransmitter release by acting as a zinc endopeptidase that catalyzes the hydrolysis of the '76-Gln-|-Phe-77' bond of synaptobrevin-2. From Clostridium tetani (strain Massachusetts / E88).
   2118..2834    -  CDS            EGFP: EGFP is a basic (constitutively fluorescent) green fluorescent protein published in 1996, derived from Aequorea victoria. It is reported to be a rapidly-maturing weak dimer with moderate acid sensitivity.
   2876..2909    -  protein_bind   loxP: Cre-mediated recombination occurs in the 8-bp core sequence (GCATACAT). Cre recombinase
   2920..2953    -  protein_bind   lox2272: Cre-mediated recombination occurs in the 8-bp core sequence (GGATACTT). lox2272 sites are compatible with each other, but incompatible with loxP or loxN sites (Lee and Saito, 1988). Cre recombinase
   2977..3565    +  misc_feature   WPRE: woodchuck hepatitis virus posttranscriptional regulatory element
   3606..3813    +  polyA_signal   bGH poly(A) signal: bovine growth hormone polyadenylation signal
   3871..3898    -  repeat_region  AAV2 ITR (fragment): inverted terminal repeat of adeno-associated virus serotype 2 inverted
   3927..3954    -  repeat_region  AAV2 ITR (fragment): inverted terminal repeat of adeno-associated virus serotype 2 inverted
   4027..4615    -  rep_origin     ori: high-copy-number ColE1/pMB1/pBR322/pUC origin of replication
   4786..5646    -  CDS            AmpR: β-lactamase; bla; confers resistance to ampicillin, carbenicillin, and related antibiotics
   5647..5751    -  promoter       AmpR promoter: bla
   5846..5881    +  CDS            rop (fragment): Rop protein, which maintains plasmids at low copy number; rop
   5983..6032    +  misc_feature   bom (fragment): basis of mobility region from pBR322
   6033..6488    -  rep_origin     f1 ori (sequence partly withheld): f1 bacteriophage origin of replication; arrow indicates direction of (+) strand synthesis
   6507..6558    +  misc_feature   bom (fragment): basis of mobility region from pBR322
   6563..6703    -  repeat_region  AAV2 ITR: inverted terminal repeat of adeno-associated virus serotype 2 inverted
