[The description below was written by a language model from this plasmid's Addgene catalogue record and pLannotate feature annotations shown in this document.]
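Description:
pAAV-TRE-DIO-eGFP-2A-TetanusToxin is an adeno-associated virus transfer plasmid in which expression of a synaptic silencer requires two inputs: a tetracycline-controlled transactivator and Cre recombinase. The bacterial backbone carries a high-copy ColE1/pUC-type origin, an ampicillin resistance gene (β-lactamase with its own promoter) and an f1 phage origin, along with small leftover fragments of pBR322 rop and bom sequences. AAV2 inverted terminal repeats flank the expression cassette and provide the signals for replication and packaging of the genome into AAV particles. One ITR is annotated in full, while the other is detected only as short fragments. This is common for these repeat-rich elements in assembled sequence, and fits with propagation in a recombination-reduced strain.

The promoter is a tetracycline response element, consisting of a tetO operator array joined to a minimal CMV promoter, which is essentially silent unless a tTA/rtTA-type transactivator is supplied. Downstream lies a DIO (double-floxed inverted) cassette. Pairs of loxP and lox2272 sites in opposing orientation bracket the EGFP-2A-tetanus toxin open reading frame, which sits in the antisense orientation. Cre inverts the cassette and then excises one site of each pair, locking the coding sequence in the sense orientation. The 2A peptide, named in the record though not annotated in the feature table, allows EGFP and the toxin light chain fragment to be produced as separate proteins from one transcript. A WPRE and a bovine growth hormone polyadenylation signal enhance transcript stability and processing. The light chain is a zinc endopeptidase that cleaves synaptobrevin-2 and blocks neurotransmitter release, so the vector is suited to silencing intersectionally defined neuronal populations in mice while marking them with green fluorescence.
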