Addgene plasmid #166603: pAAV-TRE-DIO-eGFP-2A-TetanusToxin
Purpose: Encodes Cre-dependent eGFP-2A tetanus toxin light chain fragment under control of the TRE
Depositing lab: Martin Myers. Depositing organization: University of Michigan. Publication: tTARGIT AAVs mediate the sensitive and flexible manipulation of intersectional neuronal populations in mice. Sabatini PV, Wang J, Rupp AC, Affinati AH, Flak JN, Li C, Olson DP, Myers MG Jr. Elife. 2021 Mar 11;10. pii: 66835. doi: 10.7554/eLife.66835. PubMed 33704065.
Backbone
  Vector backbone: AAV
  Vector type: AAV
Growth in bacteria
  Bacterial resistance: Ampicillin, 100 μg/mL
  Growth temperature: 37°C
  Growth strain: NEB Stable
  Copy number: High Copy
Gene/Insert
  Gene/Insert name: EGFP-2A-Tetanus Toxin
  Species: Synthetic
  Promoter: tetracycline response element
  Cloning method: Restriction Enzyme; 5′ cloning site Unknown (unknown if destroyed)
Terms and licenses: Academic/Nonprofit Terms; Industry Terms: Not Available to Industry
How to cite: pAAV-TRE-DIO-eGFP-2A-TetanusToxin was a gift from Martin Myers (Addgene plasmid # 166603 ; http://n2t.net/addgene:166603 ; RRID:Addgene_166603)
